Addgene plasmid #20509: pWZL Neo Myr Flag NME7
Depositing lab: William Hahn & Jean Zhao. Depositing organization: Dana-Farber Cancer Institute. Publication: Integrative Genomic Approaches Identify IKBKE as a Breast Cancer Oncogene (Kinase Library Clones). Boehm JS, Zhao JJ, Yao J, Kim SY, Firestein R, Dunn IF, Sjostrom SK, Garraway LA, Weremowicz S, Richardson AL, Greulich H, Stewart CJ, Mulvey LA, Shen RR, Ambrogio L, Hirozane-Kishikawa T, Hill DE, Vidal M, Meyerson M, Grenier JK, Hinkle G, Root DE, Roberts TM, Lander ES, Polyak K, Hahn WC. Cell. 2007 Jun 15. 129(6):1065-1079. 10.1016/j.cell.2007.03.052 PubMed 17574021.
Backbone
  Vector backbone: pWZL-Neo-Myr-Flag-DEST
  Backbone manufacturer: William Hahn Lab (available at Addgene, #15300)
  Vector type: Mammalian Expression, Retroviral
  Selectable markers: Neomycin (select with G418)
Growth in bacteria
  Bacterial resistance: Ampicillin, 100 μg/mL
  Growth temperature: 37°C
  Growth strain: Stbl3
  Growth instructions: Stbl3 cells to prevent recombination.
  Copy number: Unknown
Gene/Insert
  Gene/Insert name: NME7 (alt name: non-metastatic cells 7, protein expressed in (nucleoside-diphosphate kinase))
  Species: H. sapiens (human)
  Entrez Gene: NME7 (a.k.a. CFAP67, MN23H7, NDK 7, NDK7, nm23-H7)
  Tag / fusion protein: Myr (N terminal on backbone); Flag (N terminal on backbone)
  Cloning method: Gateway Cloning
  Sequencing primers: 5′ pWZL-Fwd (GAA CCT CCT CGT TCG ACC); 3′ pWZL-Rev (TTC CGG GCC CTC ACA TTG)
Resource information
  A portion of this plasmid was derived from a plasmid made by: 3-G2
Terms and licenses: Academic/Nonprofit Terms; Industry Terms: Not Available to Industry
Depositor comments: ORFs were cloned into Gateway compatible pEntry vectors. An LR recombination reaction was performed to move the ORF to pWZL-Neo-Myr-Flag DEST such that the ORF would have 5' myristoylation and flag tags. This plasmid is part of a kinase library, and the gene has been verified, but has not been fully sequenced for minor mutations. Please see the following link for plasmids from this article that are not part of the kinase library http://www.addgene.org/pubmed/17574021 There is E5K mutation in the sequence.
How to cite: pWZL Neo Myr Flag NME7 was a gift from William Hahn & Jean Zhao (Addgene plasmid # 20509 ; http://n2t.net/addgene:20509 ; RRID:Addgene_20509)
