[The description below was written by a language model from this plasmid's Addgene catalogue record.]
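Description:
pWZL Neo Myr Flag NME7 is a retroviral mammalian expression plasmid built on the Gateway-compatible pWZL-Neo-Myr-Flag-DEST backbone. It is propagated in bacteria under ampicillin selection, and the record recommends a recombination-deficient host strain, a common precaution for retroviral plasmids, whose repeated sequences can rearrange. In mammalian cells, a neomycin resistance marker allows transduced or transfected populations to be selected with G418. No feature table is provided, so the promoter driving the insert, the origin of replication and the arrangement of the viral elements are not stated in the record; the copy number is listed as unknown.

The insert is the human NME7 open reading frame, which encodes a nucleoside-diphosphate kinase family member (also known as nm23-H7 or NDK7). The ORF was first cloned into a Gateway entry vector and then moved by LR recombination into the destination vector. This places it in frame behind an N-terminal myristoylation signal and a Flag epitope, both supplied by the backbone. The myristoylation sequence directs lipid modification that targets the fusion protein to membranes, a strategy often used to promote kinase activation, and the Flag tag allows detection or immunoprecipitation.

The construct belongs to a library of myristoylated, Flag-tagged human kinase clones made for gain-of-function screening in a study aimed at identifying breast cancer oncogenes. The depositors note that the gene's identity was verified but the clone was not fully sequenced for minor mutations, and that an E5K substitution is present.
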