>Addgene plasmid #20509 | pWZL Neo Myr Flag NME7 | addgene partial sequence | sequence record 26333 | 20509 with pWZL-Fwd
CTCCTTCTCTAGGCGCCGGCCGGATCCAGAATTCGCCACCATGGGGTCTTCAAAATCTAAACCAAAGGAC
CCCAGCCAGCGCCGGCGCAGGATCCGAGGTTACCTTGACTACAAAGACGATGACGACAAGCAATTGACAA
GTTTGTACAAAAAAGTTGGCATGAATCATAGTAAAAGATTCGTTTTCATTGCAGAGTGGTATGATCCAAA
TGCTTCACTTCTTCGACGTTATGAGCTTTTATTTTACCCAGGGGATGGATCTGTTGAAATGCATGATGTA
AAGAATCATCGCACCTTTTTAAAGCGGACCAAATATGATAACCTGCACTTGGAAGATTTATTTATAGGCA
ACAAAGTGAATGTCTTCTCTCGACAACTGGTATTAATTGACTATGGGGATCAATATACAGCTCGCCAGCT
GGGCAGTAGGAAAGAAAAAACGCTAGCCCTAATTAAACCAGATGCAATATCAAAGGCTGGAGAAATAATT
GAAATAATAAACAAAGCTGGATTTACTATAACCAAACTCAAAATGATGATGCTTTCAAGGAAAGAAGCAT
TGGATTTTCATGTAGATCACCAGTCAAGACCCTTTTTCAATGAGCTGATCCAGTTTATTACAACTGGTCC
TATTATTGCCATGGAGATTTTAAGAGATGATGCTATATGTGAATGGAAAAGACTGCTGGGACCTGCAAAC
TCTGGAGTGGCACGCACAGATGCTTCTGANGCATTAGAGCCCTCTTTGGAACAGATGGCATAA
